>Addgene plasmid #53678 | CDKL2A-c006 | depositor partial sequence | sequence record 83805 | insert sequence
ATGGGCCACCATCATCATCATCATTCTTCTGGTGTAGATCTGGGTACCGAGAACCTGTACTTCCAATCCA
TGGAAAAATATGAAAACCTGGGTTTGGTTGGAGAAGGGAGTTATGGAATGGTGATGAAGTGTAGGAATAA
AGATACTGGAAGAATTGTGGCCATAAAGAAGTTCTTAGAAAGTGACGATGACAAAATGGTTAAAAAGATT
GCAATGCGAGAAATCAAGTTACTAAAGCAACTTAGGCATGAAAACTTGGTGAATCTCTTGGAAGTGTGTA
AGAAAAAAAAACGATGGTACCTAGTCTTTGAATTTGTTGACCACACAATTCTTGATGACTTGGAGCTCTT
TCCAAATGGACTAGACTACCAAGTAGTTCAAAAGTATTTGTTTCAGATTATTAATGGAATTGGATTTTGT
CACAGTCACAATATCATACACAGAGATATAAAGCCAGAGAATATATTAGTCTCCCAGTCTGGCGTTGTCA
AGCTATGCGATTTTGGATTTGCGCGAACATTGGCAGCTCCTGGGGAGGTTTATGATGATGAAGTGGCAAC
CCGATGGTACAGAGCTCCAGAACTATTGGTTGGTGATGTCAAGTATGGCAAGGCTGTTGATGTGTGGGCC
ATTGGTTGTCTGGTAACTGAAATGTTCATGGGGGAACCCCTATTTCCTGGAGATTCTGATATTGATCAGC
TATATCATATTATGATGTGTTTAGGTAATCTAATTCCAAGGCATCAGGAGCTTTTTAATAAAAATCCTGT
GTTTGCTGGAGTAAGGTTGCCTGAAATCAAGGAAAGAGAACCTCTTGAAAGACGCTATCCTAAGCTCTCT
GAAGTGGTGATAGATTTAGCAAAGAAATGCTTACATATTGACCCCGACAAAAGACCCTTCTGTGCTGAGC
TCCTACACCATGATTTCTTTCAAATGGATGGATTTGCTGAGAGGTTTTCCCAAGAACTACAGTTAAAAGT
ACAGAAAGATGCCTGACAGTAAAGGTGGATACGGATCCGAATTCGAGCTCCGTCGACAAGCTT
