>Addgene plasmid #53678 | CDKL2A-c006 | addgene partial sequence | sequence record 90067 | Polyhedrin-F 5'-AAATGATAACCATCTCGC-3'
ACAGTTTTGTAATAAAAAAACCTATAAATATTCCGGATTATTCATACCGTCCCACCATCGGGCGCGGATC
TCGGTCCGAAAACCATGGGCCACCATCATCATCATCATTCTTCTGGTGTAGATCTGGGTACCGAGAACCT
GTACTTCCAATCCATGGAAAAATATGAAAACCTGGGTTTGGTTGGAGAAGGGAGTTATGGAATGGTGATG
AAGTGTAGGAATAAAGATACTGGAAGAATTGTGGCCATAAAGAAGTTCTTAGAAAGTGACGATGACAAAA
TGGTTAAAAAGATTGCAATGCGAGAAATCAAGTTACTAAAGCAACTTAGGCATGAAAACTTGGTGAATCT
CTTGGAAGTGTGTAAGAAAAAAAAACGATGGTACCTAGTCTTTGAATTTGTTGACCACACAATTCTTGAT
GACTTGGAGCTCTTTCCAAATGGACTAGACTACCAAGTAGTTCAAAAGTATTTGTTTCAGATTATTAATG
GAATTGGATTTTGTCACAGTCACAATATCATACACAGAGATATAAAGCCAGAGAATATATTAGTCTCCCA
GTCTGGCGTTGTCAAGCTATGCGATTTTGGATTTGCGCGAACATTGGCAGCTCCTGGGGAGGTTTATGAT
GATGAAGTGGCAACCCGATGGTACAGAGCTCCAGAACTATTGGTTGGTGATGTCAAGTATGGCAAGGCTG
TTGATGTGTGGGCCATTGGTTGTCTGGTAACTGAAATGTTCATGGGGGAACCCCTATTTCCTGGAGATTC
TGATATTGATCAGCTATATCATATTATGATGTGTTTAGGTAATCTAATTCCAAGGCATCAGGAGCTTTTT
AATAAAAATCCTGTGTTTGCTGGAGTAAGGTTGCCTGAAATCAAGGAAAGAGAACCTCTTGAAAGACGCT
ATCCTAAGCTCTCTGAA
