[The description below was written by a language model from this plasmid's Addgene catalogue record.]
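Description:
CDKL2A-c006 is a baculovirus transfer plasmid built on the pFB-LIC-Bse backbone from the SGC, a Bac-to-Bac-style vector adapted for ligation-independent cloning. It is maintained in E. coli as a high-copy plasmid under ampicillin selection. In the Bac-to-Bac system a transfer vector of this kind is not used directly for expression. Its expression cassette is first moved by transposition into a baculovirus shuttle genome (bacmid) held in a specialised E. coli strain, and the resulting recombinant bacmid is used to generate virus that infects insect cells. The record recommends Sf9 cells for expression. No feature table is provided, so details such as the origin of replication, transposition elements or any additional markers are not documented here.

The insert is CDKL2A, a cyclin-dependent kinase-like 2 construct. The source species is not stated, and the record cautions that the insert may not be the full open reading frame, which is consistent with a truncated construct designed for crystallography. It carries two substitutions, T159D and Y161E, described as activating mutations. These are acidic replacements of a threonine and a tyrosine, a change commonly used to mimic phosphorylation. Expression is driven by the polyhedrin promoter, a very strong, very late baculoviral promoter that gives high protein yields in infected insect cells. The protein is produced with an N-terminal His6 tag followed by a TEV protease site, allowing immobilised-metal affinity purification and subsequent tag removal. The stated purpose is recombinant protein production for structure determination, and the depositor's comments link the construct to a solved structure.
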