Addgene plasmid #53678: CDKL2A-c006
Purpose: Baculovirus expression for structure determination; may not be full ORF
Depositing lab: Nicola Burgess-Brown. Depositing organization: University of Oxford.
Backbone
  Vector backbone: pFB-LIC-Bse
  Backbone manufacturer: SGC
  Vector type: Baculovirus expression
Growth in bacteria
  Bacterial resistance: Ampicillin, 100 μg/mL
  Growth temperature: 37°C
  Growth strain: Mach1
  Growth instructions: Sf9 cell line is recommended for expression
  Copy number: High Copy
Gene/Insert
  Gene/Insert name: CDKL2A (alt name: gi|4505569)
  Mutation: Activating mutations T159D / Y161E
  Promoter: polyhedrin promoter
  Tag / fusion protein: His6-TEV (N terminal on insert)
  Cloning method: Ligation Independent Cloning
  Sequencing primers: 5′ Polyhedrin forward
Terms and licenses: Academic/Nonprofit Terms; Industry Terms: Not Available to Industry
Depositor comments: Baculovirus transfer vector (Bac-to-bac), N-terminal His-tag, TEV http://www.thesgc.org/structures/4AAA/
How to cite: CDKL2A-c006 was a gift from Nicola Burgess-Brown (Addgene plasmid # 53678 ; http://n2t.net/addgene:53678 ; RRID:Addgene_53678)
